Addgene plasmid #201603: LENTICRISPR-LUC7L2_sgRNA2
Purpose: CRISPR/Cas9-mediated gene knock-out
Depositing lab: Alexis Jourdain & Vamsi Mootha. Depositing organization: Broad Institute. Publication: Loss of LUC7L2 and U1 snRNP subunits shifts energy metabolism from glycolysis to OXPHOS. Jourdain AA, Begg BE, Mick E, Shah H, Calvo SE, Skinner OS, Sharma R, Blue SM, Yeo GW, Burge CB, Mootha VK. Mol Cell. 2021 May 6;81(9):1905-1919.e12. doi: 10.1016/j.molcel.2021.02.033. Epub 2021 Apr 13. PubMed 33852893.
Backbone
  Vector backbone: lentiCRISPR v2
  Backbone manufacturer: Feng Zhang, Addgene #52961
  Vector type: Lentiviral, CRISPR
  Selectable markers: Puromycin
Growth in bacteria
  Bacterial resistance: Ampicillin, 100 μg/mL
  Growth temperature: 37°C
  Growth strain: NEB Stable
  Copy number: High Copy
Gene/Insert
  Gene/Insert name: LUC7L2
  gRNA/shRNA sequence: GGAGGAATCCCAGAAAGTAA
  Species: H. sapiens (human)
  Entrez Gene: LUC7L2 (a.k.a. CGI-59, CGI-74, LUC7B2)
  Cloning method: Restriction Enzyme; 5′ cloning site BsmBI (unknown if destroyed); 3′ cloning site BsmBI (unknown if destroyed)
Terms and licenses: Academic/Nonprofit Terms; Industry Terms: Not Available to Industry
How to cite: LENTICRISPR-LUC7L2_sgRNA2 was a gift from Alexis Jourdain & Vamsi Mootha (Addgene plasmid # 201603 ; http://n2t.net/addgene:201603 ; RRID:Addgene_201603)
