[The description below was written by a language model from this plasmid's Addgene catalogue record and pLannotate feature annotations shown in this document.]
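Description:
LENTICRISPR-LUC7L2_sgRNA2 is a lentiviral, all-in-one CRISPR/Cas9 plasmid built on the lentiCRISPR v2 backbone and designed to knock out human LUC7L2. It is propagated in E. coli through a high-copy ColE1/pUC-type origin with ampicillin selection (AmpR), and also carries an f1 origin. The sequenced record is about 13 kb.

The transfer cassette has a third-generation, self-inactivating layout. A CMV enhancer/promoter fused to a truncated HIV-1 5' LTR drives genomic RNA production in packaging cells. It is followed by the Ψ packaging signal with a partial gag sequence, the Rev response element for Rev-dependent nuclear export, and the cPPT/CTS, which aids nuclear import. The cassette ends in a ΔU3 3' LTR that inactivates LTR promoter activity after integration.

Within these elements, a human U6 Pol III promoter expresses the LUC7L2-targeting guide, cloned through BsmBI sites directly upstream of the S. pyogenes gRNA scaffold. A separate EF-1α core promoter drives S. pyogenes Cas9, followed in the same transcription unit by puromycin N-acetyltransferase. The table does not annotate the linker joining the two coding sequences. A WPRE downstream enhances transcript expression. Outside the LTRs lie a bGH poly(A) signal and an SV40/EM7-driven bleomycin/Zeocin resistance cassette; because this cassette is not packaged, puromycin is the marker for selecting transduced cells.

Transduced mammalian cells therefore stably express both Cas9 and the guide, generating double-strand breaks in LUC7L2 for loss-of-function studies. The name suggests it is one of several guides against this gene, and the associated work concerns LUC7L2, U1 snRNP subunits and the balance between glycolysis and oxidative phosphorylation.
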