Features (pLannotate 1.2.2; 33 found; start..end, strand, type, name):
    217..397     +  LTR            5' LTR (truncated): truncated 5' long terminal repeat (LTR) from HIV-1
    444..569     +  misc_feature   HIV-1 Ψ: packaging signal of human immunodeficiency virus type 1
    553..916     +  CDS            HIV-1 gag (fragment): gag protein from human immunodeficiency virus 1; gag
   1062..1295    +  misc_feature   RRE: The Rev response element (RRE) of HIV-1 allows for Rev-dependent mRNA export from the nucleus to the cytoplasm.
   1672..1772    +  CDS            Rev (fragment): human immunodeficiency virus 1 (HIV-1) Rev protein; rev; enhances nuclear export of unspliced and incompletely spliced viral mRNAs
   1822..1939    +  misc_feature   cPPT/CTS: central polypurine tract and central termination sequence of HIV-1
   1990..2230    +  promoter       U6 promoter: RNA polymerase III promoter for human U6 snRNA
   2259..2334    +  misc_RNA       gRNA scaffold: guide RNA scaffold for the Streptococcus pyogenes CRISPR/Cas9 system
   2352..2370    +  CDS            small t antigen (fragment): SV40 (simian virus 40) small t antigen
   2396..2607    +  promoter       EF-1α core promoter: core promoter for human elongation factor EF-1α
   2632..6735    +  CDS            Cas9: Cas9 (Csn1) endonuclease from the Streptococcus pyogenes Type II CRISPR/Cas system generates RNA-guided double strand breaks in DNA
   6873..7470    +  CDS            PuroR (fragment): puromycin N-acetyltransferase; pac from Streptomyces; confers resistance to puromycin
   7486..8074    +  misc_feature   WPRE: woodchuck hepatitis virus posttranscriptional regulatory element
   8125..8144    +  misc_feature   cPPT/CTS (fragment): central polypurine tract and central termination sequence of HIV-1
   8146..8379    +  LTR            3' LTR (ΔU3): self-inactivating 3' long terminal repeat (LTR) from HIV-1
   8411..8635    +  polyA_signal   bGH poly(A) signal: bovine growth hormone polyadenylation signal
   8639..8660    +  promoter       SV40 promoter (fragment): SV40 enhancer and early promoter
   8681..9109    +  rep_origin     f1 ori (sequence partly withheld): f1 bacteriophage origin of replication; arrow indicates direction of (+) strand synthesis
   9123..9452    +  promoter       SV40 promoter: SV40 enhancer and early promoter
   9500..9547    +  promoter       EM7 promoter: synthetic bacterial promoter&nbsp
   9566..9940    +  CDS            BleoR: antibiotic-binding protein; Sh ble from Streptoalloteichus hindustanus; confers resistance to bleomycin, phleomycin, and Zeocin™
   9950..10075   +  CDS            ble (fragment): BLE_KLEPN - Experimental evidence at protein level: Swiss-Prot protein existence level 1. Binding protein with a strong affinity to the bleomycin family of antibiotics. Binds to CL990; an antimitotic-antibiotic compound. From Klebsiella pneumoniae.
  10070..10191   +  polyA_signal   SV40 poly(A) signal: SV40 polyadenylation signal
  10262..10284   -  protein_bind   lac operator (fragment): The lac repressor binds to the lac operator to inhibit transcription in E. coli. This inhibition can be relieved by adding lactose or isopropyl-β-D-thiogalactopyranoside (IPTG). lac repressor encoded by lacI
  10288..10318   -  promoter       lac promoter: promoter for the E. coli lac operon
  10333..10354   -  protein_bind   CAP binding site: CAP binding activates transcription in the presence of cAMP. E. coli catabolite activator protein
  10367..10459   -  CDS            lacI (fragment): lac repressor; lacI; The lac repressor binds to the lac operator to inhibit transcription in E. coli. This inhibition can be relieved by adding lactose or isopropyl-β-D-thiogalactopyranoside (IPTG).
  10642..11230   -  rep_origin     ori: high-copy-number ColE1/pMB1/pBR322/pUC origin of replication
  11401..12261   -  CDS            AmpR: β-lactamase; bla; confers resistance to ampicillin, carbenicillin, and related antibiotics
  12262..12366   -  promoter       AmpR promoter: bla
  12425..12477   -  misc_feature   bom (fragment): basis of mobility region from pBR322
  12632..13011   +  enhancer       CMV enhancer: human cytomegalovirus immediate early enhancer
  13012..199     +  promoter       CMV promoter (across the origin): human cytomegalovirus (CMV) immediate early promoter
>Addgene plasmid #201603 | LENTICRISPR-LUC7L2_sgRNA2 | addgene full sequence | sequence record 396344 | Addgene NGS Result
TGATGCGGTTTTGGCAGTACATCAATGGGCGTGGATAGCGGTTTGACTCACGGGGATTTCCAAGTCTCCA
CCCCATTGACGTCAATGGGAGTTTGTTTTGGCACCAAAATCAACGGGACTTTCCAAAATGTCGTAACAAC
TCCGCCCCATTGACGCAAATGGGCGGTAGGCGTGTACGGTGGGAGGTCTATATAAGCAGCGCGTTTTGCC
TGTACTGGGTCTCTCTGGTTAGACCAGATCTGAGCCTGGGAGCTCTCTGGCTAACTAGGGAACCCACTGC
TTAAGCCTCAATAAAGCTTGCCTTGAGTGCTTCAAGTAGTGTGTGCCCGTCTGTTGTGTGACTCTGGTAA
CTAGAGATCCCTCAGACCCTTTTAGTCAGTGTGGAAAATCTCTAGCAGTGGCGCCCGAACAGGGACTTGA
AAGCGAAAGGGAAACCAGAGGAGCTCTCTCGACGCAGGACTCGGCTTGCTGAAGCGCGCACGGCAAGAGG
CGAGGGGCGGCGACTGGTGAGTACGCCAAAAATTTTGACTAGCGGAGGCTAGAAGGAGAGAGATGGGTGC
GAGAGCGTCAGTATTAAGCGGGGGAGAATTAGATCGCGATGGGAAAAAATTCGGTTAAGGCCAGGGGGAA
AGAAAAAATATAAATTAAAACATATAGTATGGGCAAGCAGGGAGCTAGAACGATTCGCAGTTAATCCTGG
CCTGTTAGAAACATCAGAAGGCTGTAGACAAATACTGGGACAGCTACAACCATCCCTTCAGACAGGATCA
GAAGAACTTAGATCATTATATAATACAGTAGCAACCCTCTATTGTGTGCATCAAAGGATAGAGATAAAAG
ACACCAAGGAAGCTTTAGACAAGATAGAGGAAGAGCAAAACAAAAGTAAGACCACCGCACAGCAAGCGGC
CGCTGATCTTCAGACCTGGAGGAGGAGATATGAGGGACAATTGGAGAAGTGAATTATATAAATATAAAGT
AGTAAAAATTGAACCATTAGGAGTAGCACCCACCAAGGCAAAGAGAAGAGTGGTGCAGAGAGAAAAAAGA
GCAGTGGGAATAGGAGCTTTGTTCCTTGGGTTCTTGGGAGCAGCAGGAAGCACTATGGGCGCAGCGTCAA
TGACGCTGACGGTACAGGCCAGACAATTATTGTCTGGTATAGTGCAGCAGCAGAACAATTTGCTGAGGGC
TATTGAGGCGCAACAGCATCTGTTGCAACTCACAGTCTGGGGCATCAAGCAGCTCCAGGCAAGAATCCTG
GCTGTGGAAAGATACCTAAAGGATCAACAGCTCCTGGGGATTTGGGGTTGCTCTGGAAAACTCATTTGCA
CCACTGCTGTGCCTTGGAATGCTAGTTGGAGTAATAAATCTCTGGAACAGATTTGGAATCACACGACCTG
GATGGAGTGGGACAGAGAAATTAACAATTACACAAGCTTAATACACTCCTTAATTGAAGAATCGCAAAAC
CAGCAAGAAAAGAATGAACAAGAATTATTGGAATTAGATAAATGGGCAAGTTTGTGGAATTGGTTTAACA
TAACAAATTGGCTGTGGTATATAAAATTATTCATAATGATAGTAGGAGGCTTGGTAGGTTTAAGAATAGT
TTTTGCTGTACTTTCTATAGTGAATAGAGTTAGGCAGGGATATTCACCATTATCGTTTCAGACCCACCTC
CCAACCCCGAGGGGACCCGACAGGCCCGAAGGAATAGAAGAAGAAGGTGGAGAGAGAGACAGAGACAGAT
CCATTCGATTAGTGAACGGATCGGCACTGCGTGCGCCAATTCTGCAGACAAATGGCAGTATTCATCCACA
ATTTTAAAAGAAAAGGGGGGATTGGGGGGTACAGTGCAGGGGAAAGAATAGTAGACATAATAGCAACAGA
CATACAAACTAAAGAATTACAAAAACAAATTACAAAAATTCAAAATTTTCGGGTTTATTACAGGGACAGC
AGAGATCCAGTTTGGTTAATTAAGGTACCGAGGGCCTATTTCCCATGATTCCTTCATATTTGCATATACG
ATACAAGGCTGTTAGAGAGATAATTAGAATTAATTTGACTGTAAACACAAAGATATTAGTACAAAATACG
TGACGTAGAAAGTAATAATTTCTTGGGTAGTTTGCAGTTTTAAAATTATGTTTTAAAATGGACTATCATA
TGCTTACCGTAACTTGAAAGTATTTCGATTTCTTGGCTTTATATATCTTGTGGAAAGGACGAAACACCGG
AGGAATCCCAGAAAGTAAGTTTTAGAGCTAGAAATAGCAAGTTAAAATAAGGCTAGTCCGTTATCAACTT
GAAAAAGTGGCACCGAGTCGGTGCTTTTTTGAATTCGCTAGCTAGGTCTTGAAAGGAGTGGGAATTGGCT
CCGGTGCCCGTCAGTGGGCAGAGCGCACATCGCCCACAGTCCCCGAGAAGTTGGGGGGAGGGGTCGGCAA
TTGATCCGGTGCCTAGAGAAGGTGGCGCGGGGTAAACTGGGAAAGTGATGTCGTGTACTGGCTCCGCCTT
TTTCCCGAGGGTGGGGGAGAACCGTATATAAGTGCAGTAGTCGCCGTGAACGTTCTTTTTCGCAACGGGT
TTGCCGCCAGAACACAGGACCGGTTCTAGAGCGCTGCCACCATGGACAAGAAGTACAGCATCGGCCTGGA
CATCGGCACCAACTCTGTGGGCTGGGCCGTGATCACCGACGAGTACAAGGTGCCCAGCAAGAAATTCAAG
GTGCTGGGCAACACCGACCGGCACAGCATCAAGAAGAACCTGATCGGAGCCCTGCTGTTCGACAGCGGCG
AAACAGCCGAGGCCACCCGGCTGAAGAGAACCGCCAGAAGAAGATACACCAGACGGAAGAACCGGATCTG
CTATCTGCAAGAGATCTTCAGCAACGAGATGGCCAAGGTGGACGACAGCTTCTTCCACAGACTGGAAGAG
TCCTTCCTGGTGGAAGAGGATAAGAAGCACGAGCGGCACCCCATCTTCGGCAACATCGTGGACGAGGTGG
CCTACCACGAGAAGTACCCCACCATCTACCACCTGAGAAAGAAACTGGTGGACAGCACCGACAAGGCCGA
CCTGCGGCTGATCTATCTGGCCCTGGCCCACATGATCAAGTTCCGGGGCCACTTCCTGATCGAGGGCGAC
CTGAACCCCGACAACAGCGACGTGGACAAGCTGTTCATCCAGCTGGTGCAGACCTACAACCAGCTGTTCG
AGGAAAACCCCATCAACGCCAGCGGCGTGGACGCCAAGGCCATCCTGTCTGCCAGACTGAGCAAGAGCAG
ACGGCTGGAAAATCTGATCGCCCAGCTGCCCGGCGAGAAGAAGAATGGCCTGTTCGGAAACCTGATTGCC
CTGAGCCTGGGCCTGACCCCCAACTTCAAGAGCAACTTCGACCTGGCCGAGGATGCCAAACTGCAGCTGA
GCAAGGACACCTACGACGACGACCTGGACAACCTGCTGGCCCAGATCGGCGACCAGTACGCCGACCTGTT
TCTGGCCGCCAAGAACCTGTCCGACGCCATCCTGCTGAGCGACATCCTGAGAGTGAACACCGAGATCACC
AAGGCCCCCCTGAGCGCCTCTATGATCAAGAGATACGACGAGCACCACCAGGACCTGACCCTGCTGAAAG
CTCTCGTGCGGCAGCAGCTGCCTGAGAAGTACAAAGAGATTTTCTTCGACCAGAGCAAGAACGGCTACGC
CGGCTACATTGACGGCGGAGCCAGCCAGGAAGAGTTCTACAAGTTCATCAAGCCCATCCTGGAAAAGATG
GACGGCACCGAGGAACTGCTCGTGAAGCTGAACAGAGAGGACCTGCTGCGGAAGCAGCGGACCTTCGACA
ACGGCAGCATCCCCCACCAGATCCACCTGGGAGAGCTGCACGCCATTCTGCGGCGGCAGGAAGATTTTTA
CCCATTCCTGAAGGACAACCGGGAAAAGATCGAGAAGATCCTGACCTTCCGCATCCCCTACTACGTGGGC
CCTCTGGCCAGGGGAAACAGCAGATTCGCCTGGATGACCAGAAAGAGCGAGGAAACCATCACCCCCTGGA
ACTTCGAGGAAGTGGTGGACAAGGGCGCTTCCGCCCAGAGCTTCATCGAGCGGATGACCAACTTCGATAA
GAACCTGCCCAACGAGAAGGTGCTGCCCAAGCACAGCCTGCTGTACGAGTACTTCACCGTGTATAACGAG
CTGACCAAAGTGAAATACGTGACCGAGGGAATGAGAAAGCCCGCCTTCCTGAGCGGCGAGCAGAAAAAGG
CCATCGTGGACCTGCTGTTCAAGACCAACCGGAAAGTGACCGTGAAGCAGCTGAAAGAGGACTACTTCAA
GAAAATCGAGTGCTTCGACTCCGTGGAAATCTCCGGCGTGGAAGATCGGTTCAACGCCTCCCTGGGCACA
TACCACGATCTGCTGAAAATTATCAAGGACAAGGACTTCCTGGACAATGAGGAAAACGAGGACATTCTGG
AAGATATCGTGCTGACCCTGACACTGTTTGAGGACAGAGAGATGATCGAGGAACGGCTGAAAACCTATGC
CCACCTGTTCGACGACAAAGTGATGAAGCAGCTGAAGCGGCGGAGATACACCGGCTGGGGCAGGCTGAGC
CGGAAGCTGATCAACGGCATCCGGGACAAGCAGTCCGGCAAGACAATCCTGGATTTCCTGAAGTCCGACG
GCTTCGCCAACAGAAACTTCATGCAGCTGATCCACGACGACAGCCTGACCTTTAAAGAGGACATCCAGAA
AGCCCAGGTGTCCGGCCAGGGCGATAGCCTGCACGAGCACATTGCCAATCTGGCCGGCAGCCCCGCCATT
AAGAAGGGCATCCTGCAGACAGTGAAGGTGGTGGACGAGCTCGTGAAAGTGATGGGCCGGCACAAGCCCG
AGAACATCGTGATCGAAATGGCCAGAGAGAACCAGACCACCCAGAAGGGACAGAAGAACAGCCGCGAGAG
AATGAAGCGGATCGAAGAGGGCATCAAAGAGCTGGGCAGCCAGATCCTGAAAGAACACCCCGTGGAAAAC
ACCCAGCTGCAGAACGAGAAGCTGTACCTGTACTACCTGCAGAATGGGCGGGATATGTACGTGGACCAGG
AACTGGACATCAACCGGCTGTCCGACTACGATGTGGACCATATCGTGCCTCAGAGCTTTCTGAAGGACGA
CTCCATCGACAACAAGGTGCTGACCAGAAGCGACAAGAACCGGGGCAAGAGCGACAACGTGCCCTCCGAA
GAGGTCGTGAAGAAGATGAAGAACTACTGGCGGCAGCTGCTGAACGCCAAGCTGATTACCCAGAGAAAGT
TCGACAATCTGACCAAGGCCGAGAGAGGCGGCCTGAGCGAACTGGATAAGGCCGGCTTCATCAAGAGACA
GCTGGTGGAAACCCGGCAGATCACAAAGCACGTGGCACAGATCCTGGACTCCCGGATGAACACTAAGTAC
GACGAGAATGACAAGCTGATCCGGGAAGTGAAAGTGATCACCCTGAAGTCCAAGCTGGTGTCCGATTTCC
GGAAGGATTTCCAGTTTTACAAAGTGCGCGAGATCAACAACTACCACCACGCCCACGACGCCTACCTGAA
CGCCGTCGTGGGAACCGCCCTGATCAAAAAGTACCCTAAGCTGGAAAGCGAGTTCGTGTACGGCGACTAC
AAGGTGTACGACGTGCGGAAGATGATCGCCAAGAGCGAGCAGGAAATCGGCAAGGCTACCGCCAAGTACT
TCTTCTACAGCAACATCATGAACTTTTTCAAGACCGAGATTACCCTGGCCAACGGCGAGATCCGGAAGCG
GCCTCTGATCGAGACAAACGGCGAAACCGGGGAGATCGTGTGGGATAAGGGCCGGGATTTTGCCACCGTG
CGGAAAGTGCTGAGCATGCCCCAAGTGAATATCGTGAAAAAGACCGAGGTGCAGACAGGCGGCTTCAGCA
AAGAGTCTATCCTGCCCAAGAGGAACAGCGATAAGCTGATCGCCAGAAAGAAGGACTGGGACCCTAAGAA
GTACGGCGGCTTCGACAGCCCCACCGTGGCCTATTCTGTGCTGGTGGTGGCCAAAGTGGAAAAGGGCAAG
TCCAAGAAACTGAAGAGTGTGAAAGAGCTGCTGGGGATCACCATCATGGAAAGAAGCAGCTTCGAGAAGA
ATCCCATCGACTTTCTGGAAGCCAAGGGCTACAAAGAAGTGAAAAAGGACCTGATCATCAAGCTGCCTAA
GTACTCCCTGTTCGAGCTGGAAAACGGCCGGAAGAGAATGCTGGCCTCTGCCGGCGAACTGCAGAAGGGA
AACGAACTGGCCCTGCCCTCCAAATATGTGAACTTCCTGTACCTGGCCAGCCACTATGAGAAGCTGAAGG
GCTCCCCCGAGGATAATGAGCAGAAACAGCTGTTTGTGGAACAGCACAAGCACTACCTGGACGAGATCAT
CGAGCAGATCAGCGAGTTCTCCAAGAGAGTGATCCTGGCCGACGCTAATCTGGACAAAGTGCTGTCCGCC
TACAACAAGCACCGGGATAAGCCCATCAGAGAGCAGGCCGAGAATATCATCCACCTGTTTACCCTGACCA
ATCTGGGAGCCCCTGCCGCCTTCAAGTACTTTGACACCACCATCGACCGGAAGAGGTACACCAGCACCAA
AGAGGTGCTGGACGCCACCCTGATCCACCAGAGCATCACCGGCCTGTACGAGACACGGATCGACCTGTCT
CAGCTGGGAGGCGACAAGCGACCTGCCGCCACAAAGAAGGCTGGACAGGCTAAGAAGAAGAAAGATTACA
AAGACGATGACGATAAGGGATCCGGCGCAACAAACTTCTCTCTGCTGAAACAAGCCGGAGATGTCGAAGA
GAATCCTGGACCGACCGAGTACAAGCCCACGGTGCGCCTCGCCACCCGCGACGACGTCCCCAGGGCCGTA
CGCACCCTCGCCGCCGCGTTCGCCGACTACCCCGCCACGCGCCACACCGTCGATCCGGACCGCCACATCG
AGCGGGTCACCGAGCTGCAAGAACTCTTCCTCACGCGCGTCGGGCTCGACATCGGCAAGGTGTGGGTCGC
GGACGACGGCGCCGCGGTGGCGGTCTGGACCACGCCGGAGAGCGTCGAAGCGGGGGCGGTGTTCGCCGAG
ATCGGCCCGCGCATGGCCGAGTTGAGCGGTTCCCGGCTGGCCGCGCAGCAACAGATGGAAGGCCTCCTGG
CGCCGCACCGGCCCAAGGAGCCCGCGTGGTTCCTGGCCACCGTCGGAGTCTCGCCCGACCACCAGGGCAA
GGGTCTGGGCAGCGCCGTCGTGCTCCCCGGAGTGGAGGCGGCCGAGCGCGCCGGGGTGCCCGCCTTCCTG
GAGACCTCCGCGCCCCGCAACCTCCCCTTCTACGAGCGGCTCGGCTTCACCGTCACCGCCGACGTCGAGG
TGCCCGAAGGACCGCGCACCTGGTGCATGACCCGCAAGCCCGGTGCCTGAACGCGTTAAGTCGACAATCA
ACCTCTGGATTACAAAATTTGTGAAAGATTGACTGGTATTCTTAACTATGTTGCTCCTTTTACGCTATGT
GGATACGCTGCTTTAATGCCTTTGTATCATGCTATTGCTTCCCGTATGGCTTTCATTTTCTCCTCCTTGT
ATAAATCCTGGTTGCTGTCTCTTTATGAGGAGTTGTGGCCCGTTGTCAGGCAACGTGGCGTGGTGTGCAC
TGTGTTTGCTGACGCAACCCCCACTGGTTGGGGCATTGCCACCACCTGTCAGCTCCTTTCCGGGACTTTC
GCTTTCCCCCTCCCTATTGCCACGGCGGAACTCATCGCCGCCTGCCTTGCCCGCTGCTGGACAGGGGCTC
GGCTGTTGGGCACTGACAATTCCGTGGTGTTGTCGGGGAAATCATCGTCCTTTCCTTGGCTGCTCGCCTG
TGTTGCCACCTGGATTCTGCGCGGGACGTCCTTCTGCTACGTCCCTTCGGCCCTCAATCCAGCGGACCTT
CCTTCCCGCGGCCTGCTGCCGGCTCTGCGGCCTCTTCCGCGTCTTCGCCTTCGCCCTCAGACGAGTCGGA
TCTCCCTTTGGGCCGCCTCCCCGCGTCGACTTTAAGACCAATGACTTACAAGGCAGCTGTAGATCTTAGC
CACTTTTTAAAAGAAAAGGGGGGACTGGAAGGGCTAATTCACTCCCAACGAAGACAAGATCTGCTTTTTG
CTTGTACTGGGTCTCTCTGGTTAGACCAGATCTGAGCCTGGGAGCTCTCTGGCTAACTAGGGAACCCACT
GCTTAAGCCTCAATAAAGCTTGCCTTGAGTGCTTCAAGTAGTGTGTGCCCGTCTGTTGTGTGACTCTGGT
AACTAGAGATCCCTCAGACCCTTTTAGTCAGTGTGGAAAATCTCTAGCAGGGCCCGTTTAAACCCGCTGA
TCAGCCTCGACTGTGCCTTCTAGTTGCCAGCCATCTGTTGTTTGCCCCTCCCCCGTGCCTTCCTTGACCC
TGGAAGGTGCCACTCCCACTGTCCTTTCCTAATAAAATGAGGAAATTGCATCGCATTGTCTGAGTAGGTG
TCATTCTATTCTGGGGGGTGGGGTGGGGCAGGACAGCAAGGGGGAGGATTGGGAAGACAATAGCAGGCAT
GCTGGGGATGCGGTGGGCTCTATGGCTTCTGAGGCGGAAAGAACCAGCTGGGGCTCTAGGGGGTATCCCC
[124 nt withheld, positions 8681-8804]
C
[91 nt withheld, positions 8806-8896]
A
[49 nt withheld, positions 8898-8946]
CCTTTGACGTTGGAGTCCACGTTCTTT
[37 nt withheld, positions 8974-9010]
ACCCTATCTCGGTCTATTCTTTTGATTTATAAGGGATTTTGCCGATTTCGGCCTATTGGTTAAAAAATGA
GCTGATTTAACAAAAATTTAACGCGAATTAATTCTGTGGAATGTGTGTCAGTTAGGGTGTGGAAAGTCCC
CAGGCTCCCCAGCAGGCAGAAGTATGCAAAGCATGCATCTCAATTAGTCAGCAACCAGGTGTGGAAAGTC
CCCAGGCTCCCCAGCAGGCAGAAGTATGCAAAGCATGCATCTCAATTAGTCAGCAACCATAGTCCCGCCC
CTAACTCCGCCCATCCCGCCCCTAACTCCGCCCAGTTCCGCCCATTCTCCGCCCCATGGCTGACTAATTT
TTTTTATTTATGCAGAGGCCGAGGCCGCCTCTGCCTCTGAGCTATTCCAGAAGTAGTGAGGAGGCTTTTT
TGGAGGCCTAGGCTTTTGCAAAAAGCTCCCGGGAGCTTGTATATCCATTTTCGGATCTGATCAGCACGTG
TTGACAATTAATCATCGGCATAGTATATCGGCATAGTATAATACGACAAGGTGAGGAACTAAACCATGGC
CAAGTTGACCAGTGCCGTTCCGGTGCTCACCGCGCGCGACGTCGCCGGAGCGGTCGAGTTCTGGACCGAC
CGGCTCGGGTTCTCCCGGGACTTCGTGGAGGACGACTTCGCCGGTGTGGTCCGGGACGACGTGACCCTGT
TCATCAGCGCGGTCCAGGACCAGGTGGTGCCGGACAACACCCTGGCCTGGGTGTGGGTGCGCGGCCTGGA
CGAGCTGTACGCCGAGTGGTCGGAGGTCGTGTCCACGAACTTCCGGGACGCCTCCGGGCCGGCCATGACC
GAGATCGGCGAGCAGCCGTGGGGGCGGGAGTTCGCCCTGCGCGACCCGGCCGGCAACTGCGTGCACTTCG
TGGCCGAGGAGCAGGACTGACACGTGCTACGAGATTTCGATTCCACCGCCGCCTTCTATGAAAGGTTGGG
CTTCGGAATCGTTTTCCGGGACGCCGGCTGGATGATCCTCCAGCGCGGGGATCTCATGCTGGAGTTCTTC
GCCCACCCCAACTTGTTTATTGCAGCTTATAATGGTTACAAATAAAGCAATAGCATCACAAATTTCACAA
ATAAAGCATTTTTTTCACTGCATTCTAGTTGTGGTTTGTCCAAACTCATCAATGTATCTTATCATGTCTG
TATACCGTCGACCTCTAGCTAGAGCTTGGCGTAATCATGGTCATAGCTGTTTCCTGTGTGAAATTGTTAT
CCGCTCACAATTCCACACAACATACGAGCCGGAAGCATAAAGTGTAAAGCCTGGGGTGCCTAATGAGTGA
GCTAACTCACATTAATTGCGTTGCGCTCACTGCCCGCTTTCCAGTCGGGAAACCTGTCGTGCCAGCTGCA
TTAATGAATCGGCCAACGCGCGGGGAGAGGCGGTTTGCGTATTGGGCGCTCTTCCGCTTCCTCGCTCACT
GACTCGCTGCGCTCGGTCGTTCGGCTGCGGCGAGCGGTATCAGCTCACTCAAAGGCGGTAATACGGTTAT
CCACAGAATCAGGGGATAACGCAGGAAAGAACATGTGAGCAAAAGGCCAGCAAAAGGCCAGGAACCGTAA
AAAGGCCGCGTTGCTGGCGTTTTTCCATAGGCTCCGCCCCCCTGACGAGCATCACAAAAATCGACGCTCA
AGTCAGAGGTGGCGAAACCCGACAGGACTATAAAGATACCAGGCGTTTCCCCCTGGAAGCTCCCTCGTGC
GCTCTCCTGTTCCGACCCTGCCGCTTACCGGATACCTGTCCGCCTTTCTCCCTTCGGGAAGCGTGGCGCT
TTCTCATAGCTCACGCTGTAGGTATCTCAGTTCGGTGTAGGTCGTTCGCTCCAAGCTGGGCTGTGTGCAC
GAACCCCCCGTTCAGCCCGACCGCTGCGCCTTATCCGGTAACTATCGTCTTGAGTCCAACCCGGTAAGAC
ACGACTTATCGCCACTGGCAGCAGCCACTGGTAACAGGATTAGCAGAGCGAGGTATGTAGGCGGTGCTAC
AGAGTTCTTGAAGTGGTGGCCTAACTACGGCTACACTAGAAGAACAGTATTTGGTATCTGCGCTCTGCTG
AAGCCAGTTACCTTCGGAAAAAGAGTTGGTAGCTCTTGATCCGGCAAACAAACCACCGCTGGTAGCGGTG
GTTTTTTTGTTTGCAAGCAGCAGATTACGCGCAGAAAAAAAGGATCTCAAGAAGATCCTTTGATCTTTTC
TACGGGGTCTGACGCTCAGTGGAACGAAAACTCACGTTAAGGGATTTTGGTCATGAGATTATCAAAAAGG
ATCTTCACCTAGATCCTTTTAAATTAAAAATGAAGTTTTAAATCAATCTAAAGTATATATGAGTAAACTT
GGTCTGACAGTTACCAATGCTTAATCAGTGAGGCACCTATCTCAGCGATCTGTCTATTTCGTTCATCCAT
AGTTGCCTGACTCCCCGTCGTGTAGATAACTACGATACGGGAGGGCTTACCATCTGGCCCCAGTGCTGCA
ATGATACCGCGAGACCCACGCTCACCGGCTCCAGATTTATCAGCAATAAACCAGCCAGCCGGAAGGGCCG
AGCGCAGAAGTGGTCCTGCAACTTTATCCGCCTCCATCCAGTCTATTAATTGTTGCCGGGAAGCTAGAGT
AAGTAGTTCGCCAGTTAATAGTTTGCGCAACGTTGTTGCCATTGCTACAGGCATCGTGGTGTCACGCTCG
TCGTTTGGTATGGCTTCATTCAGCTCCGGTTCCCAACGATCAAGGCGAGTTACATGATCCCCCATGTTGT
GCAAAAAAGCGGTTAGCTCCTTCGGTCCTCCGATCGTTGTCAGAAGTAAGTTGGCCGCAGTGTTATCACT
CATGGTTATGGCAGCACTGCATAATTCTCTTACTGTCATGCCATCCGTAAGATGCTTTTCTGTGACTGGT
GAGTACTCAACCAAGTCATTCTGAGAATAGTGTATGCGGCGACCGAGTTGCTCTTGCCCGGCGTCAATAC
GGGATAATACCGCGCCACATAGCAGAACTTTAAAAGTGCTCATCATTGGAAAACGTTCTTCGGGGCGAAA
ACTCTCAAGGATCTTACCGCTGTTGAGATCCAGTTCGATGTAACCCACTCGTGCACCCAACTGATCTTCA
GCATCTTTTACTTTCACCAGCGTTTCTGGGTGAGCAAAAACAGGAAGGCAAAATGCCGCAAAAAAGGGAA
TAAGGGCGACACGGAAATGTTGAATACTCATACTCTTCCTTTTTCAATATTATTGAAGCATTTATCAGGG
TTATTGTCTCATGAGCGGATACATATTTGAATGTATTTAGAAAAATAAACAAATAGGGGTTCCGCGCACA
TTTCCCCGAAAAGTGCCACCTGACGTCGACGGATCGGGAGATCTCCCGATCCCCTATGGTGCACTCTCAG
TACAATCTGCTCTGATGCCGCATAGTTAAGCCAGTATCTGCTCCCTGCTTGTGTGTTGGAGGTCGCTGAG
TAGTGCGCGAGCAAAATTTAAGCTACAACAAGGCAAGGCTTGACCGACAATTGCATGAAGAATCTGCTTA
GGGTTAGGCGTTTTGCGCTGCTTCGCGATGTACGGGCCAGATATACGCGTTGACATTGATTATTGACTAG
TTATTAATAGTAATCAATTACGGGGTCATTAGTTCATAGCCCATATATGGAGTTCCGCGTTACATAACTT
ACGGTAAATGGCCCGCCTGGCTGACCGCCCAACGACCCCCGCCCATTGACGTCAATAATGACGTATGTTC
CCATAGTAACGCCAATAGGGACTTTCCATTGACGTCAATGGGTGGAGTATTTACGGTAAACTGCCCACTT
GGCAGTACATCAAGTGTATCATATGCCAAGTACGCCCCCTATTGACGTCAATGACGGTAAATGGCCCGCC
TGGCATTATGCCCAGTACATGACCTTATGGGACTTTCCTACTTGGCAGTACATCTACGTATTAGTCATCG
CTATTACCATGG
